>Addgene plasmid #149302 | pET-FleBt | addgene full sequence | sequence record 311624 | Addgene NGS Result
CACGGGGCCTGCCACCATACCCACGCCGAAACAAGCGCTCATGAGCCCGAAGTGGCGAGCCCGATCTTCC
CCATCGGTGATGTCGGCGATATAGGCGCCAGCAACCGCACCTGTGGCGCCGGTGATGCCGGCCACGATGC
GTCCGGCGTAGAGGATCGAGATCTCGATCCCGCGAAATTAATACGACTCACTATAGGGGAATTGTGAGCG
GATAACAATTCCCCTCTAGAAATAATTTTGTTTAACTTTAAGAAGGAGATATACCATGGGCAGCAGCCAT
CATCATCATCATCACAGCAGCGGCCTGGTGCCGCGCGGCAGCCATATGACTTCTAACATCAACGGTTTGA
CTGTGGCAGCACGTAATGCCAACGACGGTATCTCACTGTCACAGACTGCTGAAGGCGCGTTGGGCGAAAT
CAACAACAACTTGCAACGTGTGCGTGACCTGACTGTTCAGGCGCAAAACAGCTCTAACTCAGCATCTGAT
ATCGACTCCATCCAGTCTGAAGTTAACCAGCGCATGGAAGAAATCAACCGCGTGACCAAGCAAACTGATT
TCAACGGCATCAAAGTATTGGATAACCGTACCAAGACAGACTCAAGCTACGATTTCCAGGTCGGTTCGAA
AGATAATGAACAAATCAGCATTGCGATTGGTGCAAGTTCTGGCTGGAATCTGGCGACAGCCAATGCTGAT
GGTACTTCATCAGATACTGTAAATACTTATGCTTTCACCAAGAAAGCTGCACTTGATACTGCGCAAACTG
ACTATGATACTGCGAATACTGCGTATTTGGCTGCGGTTAAAAGCGGTGTTGCTGGTGATATTACGACTAC
CAAAGCCACACTGGATGGTAAAAACACCGCATTAGCTACCGCAGTTAAAGATGCAACTGCCGTTAATGAA
GCGGTAAATGGCAAGGTGCGTACAGTTGCCGCCAAAGGTTTTGACGTGTTGAATGGCACCGTCGCTGCTG
ATGGTAAAGCAACCGGTACCACGCCGTTGGCTGATATCGATAAAGCGCTGAAAGCGGTTGATACACAGCG
CAGCGTATTGGGTGCGTCTCAGAACCGTTTTGAGTCAACCATCACTAACCTGAACAATACCGTGAACAAC
CTGACTTCAGCCCGTGGCGGCGCTAGCGGTGGCGGTTCTCTGGAAGTTCTGTTCCAGGGGCCCGGATCCG
AATTCGAGCTCCGTCGACAAGCTTGCGGCCGCACTCGAGCACCACCACCACCACCACTGAGATCCGGCTG
CTAACAAAGCCCGAAAGGAAGCTGAGTTGGCTGCTGCCACCGCTGAGCAATAACTAGCATAACCCCTTGG
GGCCTCTAAACGGGTCTTGAGGGGTTTTTTGCTGAAAGGAGGAACTATATCCGGATTGGCGAATGGG
[124 nt withheld, positions 1398-1521]
C
[91 nt withheld, positions 1523-1613]
A
[49 nt withheld, positions 1615-1663]
CCTTTGACGTTGGAGTCCACGTTCTTT
[37 nt withheld, positions 1691-1727]
ACCCTATCTCGGTCTATTCTTTTGATTTATAAGGGATTTTGCCGATTTCGGCCTATTGGTTAAAAAATGA
GCTGATTTAACAAAAATTTAACGCGAATTTTAACAAAATATTAACGCTTACAATTTAGGTGGCACTTTTC
GGGGAAATGTGCGCGGAACCCCTATTTGTTTATTTTTCTAAATACATTCAAATATGTATCCGCTCATGAA
TTAATTCTTAGAAAAACTCATCGAGCATCAAATGAAACTGCAATTTATTCATATCAGGATTATCAATACC
ATATTTTTGAAAAAGCCGTTTCTGTAATGAAGGAGAAAACTCACCGAGGCAGTTCCATAGGATGGCAAGA
TCCTGGTATCGGTCTGCGATTCCGACTCGTCCAACATCAATACAACCTATTAATTTCCCCTCGTCAAAAA
TAAGGTTATCAAGTGAGAAATCACCATGAGTGACGACTGAATCCGGTGAGAATGGCAAAAGTTTATGCAT
TTCTTTCCAGACTTGTTCAACAGGCCAGCCATTACGCTCGTCATCAAAATCACTCGCATCAACCAAACCG
TTATTCATTCGTGATTGCGCCTGAGCGAGACGAAATACGCGATCGCTGTTAAAAGGACAATTACAAACAG
GAATCGAATGCAACCGGCGCAGGAACACTGCCAGCGCATCAACAATATTTTCACCTGAATCAGGATATTC
TTCTAATACCTGGAATGCTGTTTTCCCGGGGATCGCAGTGGTGAGTAACCATGCATCATCAGGAGTACGG
ATAAAATGCTTGATGGTCGGAAGAGGCATAAATTCCGTCAGCCAGTTTAGTCTGACCATCTCATCTGTAA
CATCATTGGCAACGCTACCTTTGCCATGTTTCAGAAACAACTCTGGCGCATCGGGCTTCCCATACAATCG
ATAGATTGTCGCACCTGATTGCCCGACATTATCGCGAGCCCATTTATACCCATATAAATCAGCATCCATG
TTGGAATTTAATCGCGGCCTAGAGCAAGACGTTTCCCGTTGAATATGGCTCATAACACCCCTTGTATTAC
TGTTTATGTAAGCAGACAGTTTTATTGTTCATGACCAAAATCCCTTAACGTGAGTTTTCGTTCCACTGAG
CGTCAGACCCCGTAGAAAAGATCAAAGGATCTTCTTGAGATCCTTTTTTTCTGCGCGTAATCTGCTGCTT
GCAAACAAAAAAACCACCGCTACCAGCGGTGGTTTGTTTGCCGGATCAAGAGCTACCAACTCTTTTTCCG
AAGGTAACTGGCTTCAGCAGAGCGCAGATACCAAATACTGTCCTTCTAGTGTAGCCGTAGTTAGGCCACC
ACTTCAAGAACTCTGTAGCACCGCCTACATACCTCGCTCTGCTAATCCTGTTACCAGTGGCTGCTGCCAG
TGGCGATAAGTCGTGTCTTACCGGGTTGGACTCAAGACGATAGTTACCGGATAAGGCGCAGCGGTCGGGC
TGAACGGGGGGTTCGTGCACACAGCCCAGCTTGGAGCGAACGACCTACACCGAACTGAGATACCTACAGC
GTGAGCTATGAGAAAGCGCCACGCTTCCCGAAGGGAGAAAGGCGGACAGGTATCCGGTAAGCGGCAGGGT
CGGAACAGGAGAGCGCACGAGGGAGCTTCCAGGGGGAAACGCCTGGTATCTTTATAGTCCTGTCGGGTTT
CGCCACCTCTGACTTGAGCGTCGATTTTTGTGATGCTCGTCAGGGGGGCGGAGCCTATGGAAAAACGCCA
GCAACGCGGCCTTTTTACGGTTCCTGGCCTTTTGCTGGCCTTTTGCTCACATGTTCTTTCCTGCGTTATC
CCCTGATTCTGTGGATAACCGTATTACCGCCTTTGAGTGAGCTGATACCGCTCGCCGCAGCCGAACGACC
GAGCGCAGCGAGTCAGTGAGCGAGGAAGCGGAAGAGCGCCTGATGCGGTATTTTCTCCTTACGCATCTGT
GCGGTATTTCACACCGCAATGGTGCACTCTCAGTACAATCTGCTCTGATGCCGCATAGTTAAGCCAGTAT
ACACTCCGCTATCGCTACGTGACTGGGTCATGGCTGCGCCCCGACACCCGCCAACACCCGCTGACGCGCC
CTGACGGGCTTGTCTGCTCCCGGCATCCGCTTACAGACAAGCTGTGACCGTCTCCGGGAGCTGCATGTGT
CAGAGGTTTTCACCGTCATCACCGAAACGCGCGAGGCAGCTGCGGTAAAGCTCATCAGCGTGGTCGTGAA
GCGATTCACAGATGTCTGCCTGTTCATCCGCGTCCAGCTCGTTGAGTTTCTCCAGAAGCGTTAATGTCTG
GCTTCTGATAAAGCGGGCCATGTTAAGGGCGGTTTTTTCCTGTTTGGTCACTGATGCCTCCGTGTAAGGG
GGATTTCTGTTCATGGGGGTAATGATACCGATGAAACGAGAGAGGATGCTCACGATACGGGTTACTGATG
ATGAACATGCCCGGTTACTGGAACGTTGTGAGGGTAAACAACTGGCGGTATGGATGCGGCGGGACCAGAG
AAAAATCACTCAGGGTCAATGCCAGCGCTTCGTTAATACAGATGTAGGTGTTCCACAGGGTAGCCAGCAG
CATCCTGCGATGCAGATCCGGAACATAATGGTGCAGGGCGCTGACTTCCGCGTTTCCAGACTTTACGAAA
CACGGAAACCGAAGACCATTCATGTTGTTGCTCAGGTCGCAGACGTTTTGCAGCAGCAGTCGCTTCACGT
TCGCTCGCGTATCGGTGATTCATTCTGCTAACCAGTAAGGCAACCCCGCCAGCCTAGCCGGGTCCTCAAC
GACAGGAGCACGATCATGCGCACCCGTGGGGCCGCCATGCCGGCGATAATGGCCTGCTTCTCGCCGAAAC
GTTTGGTGGCGGGACCAGTGACGAAGGCTTGAGCGAGGGCGTGCAAGATTCCGAATACCGCAAGCGACAG
GCCGATCATCGTCGCGCTCCAGCGAAAGCGGTCCTCGCCGAAAATGACCCAGAGCGCTGCCGGCACCTGT
CCTACGAGTTGCATGATAAAGAAGACAGTCATAAGTGCGGCGACGATAGTCATGCCCCGCGCCCACCGGA
AGGAGCTGACTGGGTTGAAGGCTCTCAAGGGCATCGGTCGAGATCCCGGTGCCTAATGAGTGAGCTAACT
TACATTAATTGCGTTGCGCTCACTGCCCGCTTTCCAGTCGGGAAACCTGTCGTGCCAGCTGCATTAATGA
ATCGGCCAACGCGCGGGGAGAGGCGGTTTGCGTATTGGGCGCCAGGGTGGTTTTTCTTTTCACCAGTGAG
ACGGGCAACAGCTGATTGCCCTTCACCGCCTGGCCCTGAGAGAGTTGCAGCAAGCGGTCCACGCTGGTTT
GCCCCAGCAGGCGAAAATCCTGTTTGATGGTGGTTAACGGCGGGATATAACATGAGCTGTCTTCGGTATC
GTCGTATCCCACTACCGAGATATCCGCACCAACGCGCAGCCCGGACTCGGTAATGGCGCGCATTGCGCCC
AGCGCCATCTGATCGTTGGCAACCAGCATCGCAGTGGGAACGATGCCCTCATTCAGCATTTGCATGGTTT
GTTGAAAACCGGACATGGCACTCCAGTCGCCTTCCCGTTCCGCTATCGGCTGAATTTGATTGCGAGTGAG
ATATTTATGCCAGCCAGCCAGACGCAGACGCGCCGAGACAGAACTTAATGGGCCCGCTAACAGCGCGATT
TGCTGGTGACCCAATGCGACCAGATGCTCCACGCCCAGTCGCGTACCGTCTTCATGGGAGAAAATAATAC
TGTTGATGGGTGTCTGGTCAGAGACATCAAGAAATAACGCCGGAACATTAGTGCAGGCAGCTTCCACAGC
AATGGCATCCTGGTCATCCAGCGGATAGTTAATGATCAGCCCACTGACGCGTTGCGCGAGAAGATTGTGC
ACCGCCGCTTTACAGGCTTCGACGCCGCTTCGTTCTACCATCGACACCACCACGCTGGCACCCAGTTGAT
CGGCGCGAGATTTAATCGCCGCGACAATTTGCGACGGCGCGTGCAGGGCCAGACTGGAGGTGGCAACGCC
AATCAGCAACGACTGTTTGCCCGCCAGTTGTTGTGCCACGCGGTTGGGAATGTAATTCAGCTCCGCCATC
GCCGCTTCCACTTTTTCCCGCGTTTTCGCAGAAACGTGGCTGGCCTGGTTCACCACGCGGGAAACGGTCT
GATAAGAGACACCGGCATACTCTGCGACATCGTATAACGTTACTGGTTTCACATTCACCACCCTGAATTG
ACTCTCTTCCGGGCGCTATCATGCCATACCGCGAAAGGTTTTGCGCCATTCGATGGTGTCCGGGATCTCG
ACGCTCTCCCTTATGCGACTCCTGCATTAGGAAGCAGCCCAGTAGTAGGTTGAGGCCGTTGAGCACCGCC
GCCGCAAGGAATGGTGCATGCAAGGAGATGGCGCCCAACAGTCCCCCGGC
Features (pLannotate 1.2.2; 22 found; start..end, strand, type, name):
    179..197     +  promoter       T7 promoter: promoter for bacteriophage T7 RNA polymerase
    198..222     +  protein_bind   lac operator: The lac repressor binds to the lac operator to inhibit transcription in E. coli. This inhibition can be relieved by adding lactose or isopropyl-β-D-thiogalactopyranoside (IPTG). lac repressor encoded by lacI
    237..259     +  RBS            RBS: efficient ribosome binding site from bacteriophage T7 gene 10 (Olins and Rangwala, 1989)
    278..294     +  CDS            capTEV™ (fragment): composite tag for in vivo biotinylation, TEV protease cleavage, and 6xHis tagging
    305..322     +  CDS            thrombin site: thrombin recognition and cleavage site
    329..652     +  CDS            fliC (fragment): FLIC_SALSE - Protein inferred from homology: Swiss-Prot protein existence level 3. Flagellin is the subunit protein which polymerizes to form the filaments of bacterial flagella. From Salmonella senftenberg.
    692..1135    +  CDS            fliC (fragment): FLIC_SALSE - Protein inferred from homology: Swiss-Prot protein existence level 3. Flagellin is the subunit protein which polymerizes to form the filaments of bacterial flagella. From Salmonella senftenberg.
   1230..1247    +  CDS            9xHis (fragment): 9xHis affinity tag
   1257..1306    +  CDS            SET1 (fragment): solubility-enhancement tag derived from T7 phage gene 10B
   1314..1361    +  terminator     T7 terminator: transcription terminator for bacteriophage T7 RNA polymerase
   1398..1826    +  rep_origin     f1 ori (sequence partly withheld): f1 bacteriophage origin of replication; arrow indicates direction of (+) strand synthesis
   1879..1936    +  promoter       AmpR promoter (fragment): bla
   1945..2760    -  CDS            KanR: aminoglycoside phosphotransferase; aph(3')-Ia; confers resistance to kanamycin in bacteria or G418 (Geneticin®) in eukaryotes
   2882..3470    +  rep_origin     ori: high-copy-number ColE1/pMB1/pBR322/pUC origin of replication
   3656..3795    -  misc_feature   bom: basis of mobility region from pBR322
   3897..4088    -  CDS            rop: Rop protein, which maintains plasmids at low copy number; rop
   4105..4485    +  CDS            YPB1_ECOLX: Protein predicted: Swiss-Prot protein existence level 4. From Escherichia coli.
   4557..4848    -  CDS            TcR (fragment): tetracycline efflux protein; tet; confers resistance to tetracycline
   4863..4884    -  protein_bind   CAP binding site: CAP binding activates transcription in the presence of cAMP. E. coli catabolite activator protein
   4897..5979    -  CDS            lacI: lac repressor; lacI; The lac repressor binds to the lac operator to inhibit transcription in E. coli. This inhibition can be relieved by adding lactose or isopropyl-β-D-thiogalactopyranoside (IPTG).
   5980..6057    -  promoter       lacI promoter: lacI
   6065..157     -  CDS            TcR (fragment) (across the origin): tetracycline efflux protein; tet; confers resistance to tetracycline
