[The description below was written by a language model from this plasmid's Addgene catalogue record and pLannotate feature annotations shown in this document.]
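Description:
pET-FleBt is an empty bacterial expression backbone derived from pET28a, modified by insertion of the FleBt solubility tag so that a gene of interest can be cloned downstream and produced as an N-terminal FleBt fusion in E. coli. The sequenced plasmid is about 6.2 kb. It is selected with kanamycin through the aph(3')-Ia KanR gene and replicates from a ColE1/pBR322-type origin, with the bom site and rop gene also present. The catalogue lists it as high copy, although rop normally moderates copy number. An f1 origin is also carried, and the short TcR and AmpR promoter fragments in the annotation appear to be backbone remnants rather than functional markers.

The expression cassette follows the usual pET layout: a T7 promoter with an adjacent lac operator, the T7 gene 10 ribosome binding site, and a T7 terminator, with lacI encoded on the plasmid so that expression stays repressed until IPTG induction in a host supplying T7 RNA polymerase, such as a DE3 lysogen. The reading frame opens with a short His-type tag match and a thrombin site. Two fragments follow that match Salmonella flagellin (fliC), which presumably make up the FleBt tag. The record states that an HRV 3C protease site lies between the tag and the insert, allowing the tag to be removed after purification, though this site is not annotated in the feature table. A further His-tag fragment sits downstream, before the terminator.

The stated purpose is to raise yields of soluble recombinant protein in E. coli and to allow quick purification with high purity and stability.
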