Addgene plasmid #149302: pET-FleBt
Purpose: (Empty Backbone) "Enhances the yields of soluble target proteins in E. coli expression system", "Enable quick and efficient protein purification with high purity and stability"
Depositing lab: Michael Kolbe. Depositing organization: Helmholtz-Zentrum fuer Infektionsforschung (HZI). Publication: Flagellin lysine methyltransferase FliB catalyzes a [4Fe-4S] mediated methyl transfer reaction. Wang C, Nehls C, Baabe D, Burghaus O, Hurwitz R, Gutsmann T, Broring M, Kolbe M. PLoS Pathog. 2021 Nov 17;17(11):e1010052. doi: 10.1371/journal.ppat.1010052. eCollection 2021 Nov. PubMed 34788341.
Backbone
  Vector backbone: pET28a
  Backbone manufacturer: EMD Biosciences
  Backbone size (bp): 5369
  Modifications to backbone: insertion of FleBt solubility tag
  Vector type: Bacterial Expression
  Promoter: T7
  Tag / fusion protein: FleBt (N terminal on insert); HRV 3C protease recognition site (N terminal on insert)
Growth in bacteria
  Bacterial resistance: Kanamycin, 50 μg/mL
  Growth temperature: 37°C
  Growth strain: DH5alpha
  Growth instructions: BL21 (DE3) strain should be used for expression. Protein induction at lower temperature
  Copy number: High Copy
Terms and licenses: Academic/Nonprofit Terms; Industry Terms: Not Available to Industry
How to cite: pET-FleBt was a gift from Michael Kolbe (Addgene plasmid # 149302 ; http://n2t.net/addgene:149302 ; RRID:Addgene_149302)
